# Supplementary material for: Glass confers rhabdomeric photoreceptor identity in Drosophila, but not across all metazoans
Source: EvoDevo. 2019 Mar 5;10:4. doi: 10.1186/s13227-019-0117-6 (PMC6399963; doi:10.1186/s13227-019-0117-6)
Supplement: Supplementary file 6 — Additional file 6. Annotated sequence of the glass-tomato plasmid that was used for Platynereis microinjections. [file 13227_2019_117_MOESM6_ESM.gbk]

LOCUS       Exported               10246 bp ds-DNA     circular SYN 26-JAN-2019
DEFINITION  Sequence: Length: 2710.
ACCESSION   .
VERSION     .
KEYWORDS    .
SOURCE      synthetic DNA construct
  ORGANISM  synthetic DNA construct
REFERENCE   1  (bases 1 to 10246)
  AUTHORS   .
  TITLE     Direct Submission
  JOURNAL   Exported Jan 26, 2019 from SnapGene Viewer 4.2.11
            http://www.snapgene.com
FEATURES             Location/Qualifiers
     source          1..10246
                     /organism="synthetic DNA construct"
                     /mol_type="other DNA"
                     /note="color: #ffffff"
     CDS             201..1061
                     /codon_start=1
                     /gene="bla"
                     /locus_tag="AmpR"
                     /product="beta-lactamase"
                     /label=AmpR
                     /note="E-286"
                     /note="color: #00ff00"
                     /note="color: #006600"
                     /db_xref="GI:455370"
                     /protein_id="AAB59737.1"
                     /translation="MSIQHFRVALIPFFAAFCLPVFAHPETLVKVKDAEDQLGARVGYI
                     ELDLNSGKILESFRPEERFPMMSTFKVLLCGAVLSRIDAGQEQLGRRIHYSQNDLVEYS
                     PVTEKHLTDGMTVRELCSAAITMSDNTAANLLLTTIGGPKELTAFLHNMGDHVTRLDRW
                     EPELNEAIPNDERDTTMPVAMATTLRKLLTGELLTLASRQQLIDWMEADKVAGPLLRSA
                     LPAGWFIADKSGAGERGSRGIIAALGPDGKPSRIVVIYTTGSQATMDERNRQIAEIGAS
                     LIKHW"
     misc_feature    2270..8084
                     /locus_tag="Platynereis glass promoter"
                     /label=Platynereis glass promoter
                     /note="color: #0080ff; direction: RIGHT"
     CDS             8059..8061
                     /codon_start=1
                     /locus_tag="Start codon"
                     /label=Start codon
                     /note="color: #ff00ff"
                     /translation="M"
     CDS             8093..8194
                     /locus_tag="3xHAm"
                     /label=3xHAm
                     /note="3xHAm"
                     /note="color: #e9d025; direction: RIGHT"
                     /note="color: #ff9900; direction: RIGHT"
     misc_feature    8190..9633
                     /locus_tag="tdTomato"
                     /label=tdTomato
                     /note="color: #ff0000; direction: RIGHT"
ORIGIN
        1 gacgaaaggg cctcgtgata cgcctatttt tataggttaa tgtcatgata ataatggttt
       61 cttagacgtc aggtggcact tttcggggaa atgtgcgcgg aacccctatt tgtttatttt
      121 tctaaataca ttcaaatatg tatccgctca tgagacaata accctgataa atgcttcaat
      181 aatattgaaa aaggaagagt atgagtattc aacatttccg tgtcgccctt attccctttt
      241 ttgcggcatt ttgccttcct gtttttgctc acccagaaac gctggtgaaa gtaaaagatg
      301 ctgaagatca gttgggtgca cgagtgggtt acatcgaact ggatctcaac agcggtaaga
      361 tccttgagag ttttcgcccc gaagaacgtt ttccaatgat gagcactttt aaagttctgc
      421 tatgtggcgc ggtattatcc cgtattgacg ccgggcaaga gcaactcggt cgccgcatac
      481 actattctca gaatgacttg gttgagtact caccagtcac agaaaagcat cttacggatg
      541 gcatgacagt aagagaatta tgcagtgctg ccataaccat gagtgataac actgcggcca
      601 acttacttct gacaacgatc ggaggaccga aggagctaac cgcttttttg cacaacatgg
      661 gggatcatgt aactcgcctt gatcgttggg aaccggagct gaatgaagcc ataccaaacg
      721 acgagcgtga caccacgatg cctgtagcaa tggcaacaac gttgcgcaaa ctattaactg
      781 gcgaactact tactctagct tcccggcaac aattaataga ctggatggag gcggataaag
      841 ttgcaggacc acttctgcgc tcggcccttc cggctggctg gtttattgct gataaatctg
      901 gagccggtga gcgtgggtct cgcggtatca ttgcagcact ggggccagat ggtaagccct
      961 cccgtatcgt agttatctac acgacgggga gtcaggcaac tatggatgaa cgaaatagac
     1021 agatcgctga gataggtgcc tcactgatta agcattggta actgtcagac caagtttact
     1081 catatatact ttagattgat ttaaaacttc atttttaatt taaaaggatc taggtgaaga
     1141 tcctttttga taatctcatg accaaaatcc cttaacgtga gttttcgttc cactgagcgt
     1201 cagaccccgt agaaaagatc aaaggatctt cttgagatcc tttttttctg cgcgtaatct
     1261 gctgcttgca aacaaaaaaa ccaccgctac cagcggtggt ttgtttgccg gatcaagagc
     1321 taccaactct ttttccgaag gtaactggct tcagcagagc gcagatacca aatactgttc
     1381 ttctagtgta gccgtagtta ggccaccact tcaagaactc tgtagcaccg cctacatacc
     1441 tcgctctgct aatcctgtta ccagtggctg ctgccagtgg cgataagtcg tgtcttaccg
     1501 ggttggactc aagacgatag ttaccggata aggcgcagcg gtcgggctga acggggggtt
     1561 cgtgcacaca gcccagcttg gagcgaacga cctacaccga actgagatac ctacagcgtg
     1621 agctatgaga aagcgccacg cttcccgaag ggagaaaggc ggacaggtat ccggtaagcg
     1681 gcagggtcgg aacaggagag cgcacgaggg agcttccagg gggaaacgcc tggtatcttt
     1741 atagtcctgt cgggtttcgc cacctctgac ttgagcgtcg atttttgtga tgctcgtcag
     1801 gggggcggag cctatggaaa aacgccagca acgcggcctt tttacggttc ctggcctttt
     1861 gctggccttt tgctcacatg ttctttcctg cgttatcccc tgattctgtg gataaccgta
     1921 ttaccgcctt tgagtgagct gataccgctc gccgcagccg aacgaccgag cgcagcgagt
     1981 cagtgagcga ggaagcggaa gagcgcccaa tacgcaaacc gcctctcccc gcgcgttggc
     2041 cgattcatta atgcagctgg cacgacaggt ttcccgactg gaaagcgggc agtgagcgca
     2101 acgcaattaa tgtgagttag ctcactcatt aggcacccca ggctttacac tttatgcttc
     2161 cggctcgtat gttgtgtgga attgtgagcg gataacaatt tcacacagga aacagctatg
     2221 accatgatta cgccaagctt gcatgcaggc ctctgcagtc gacgggcccg catccgtgct
     2281 tgacagaatg tggagtcagg tgtttgcaca tcttcatcac aatacaacag ctcctataag
     2341 gctcatccaa tggaaggtca tgatgccaag ttttgcataa aaggttctag cctgttccac
     2401 tgacggttat tgcctgcatg ggttccaacc cggaatgggg aacccacaat ttacagccac
     2461 tgtggacctt catgagaaaa aatccagctg gatgtcgttc ggataagatg tttataattg
     2521 gaggtccctt gcatcagtga ctttcagttt ctgtgctggg caagtaaaat atccctcaca
     2581 tggcgatgat ggcgtaatat aaatgtgtac cggtaatgcc tagatcacac gagagtggtt
     2641 aagtgacggc gaagttgtag aggtgccagg aactcaagtt tcgcctactt tcggcgtttc
     2701 aagccatttt tggacaatta tataatcaat tagagcttat aaatcgtcgt tgatggttcc
     2761 tattacgacg aggcactcgt tttttacgcc gaatcgctcg taattacgga cgaggcaaga
     2821 agagacttgt gtcggcgagt tgtcaggagc ctcgacgcag ttccattgct tcaatgttaa
     2881 actagattcg cccaaggagt ctctttcttc gccctagcat actgttgctt cgccctagca
     2941 tcctcttact tcatcctaat cttcaattac gcccaagcaa atacatttta cggtgaagca
     3001 agtagctgtt tcggcgtttc aacagcctgt ttgtgtcggc gagttgtgct cttttttcgc
     3061 cgaagttcca ttgactcaat gataagtagc ctcgcccaac ctgcctctaa cttcgcccaa
     3121 cctgtctcta acttcgccca agctgtctct aacttcgccc aatcattttg gggggctttc
     3181 tggtctcttg catcgtggtt tcttccttcg caaagattca accggttgat tctttcgtga
     3241 agcaagttct tgcttcacca taaggtcacg tgatttctag gaacttttgg cgaggaagtt
     3301 taagaagcgc cgtagacgaa aatagtgtcg ccgaattgtt gaatgtagtt taaaaacctc
     3361 cctcttttct ggaaaagcaa gaagcgacgc gacaagaacc ctctgttacg tctccgtgag
     3421 aactagccat aacatgctga ggactcccgc tttctccccc atcccatcaa ctctcatgag
     3481 catccagaac tgtacttgca gcttgaagta actagctagt ttcttcaagc ttacagggtg
     3541 gtattttatt gtaggcctat ctgtctatag atcttgcttg tgtgatagta agttttgatc
     3601 agcagtagtt ttcaggggaa aatagtggtt gtcttttaca tcgagctcag tagaagatac
     3661 gagtgtttaa aacatcacga aatgttattc tacctgttca caaagttgat ttttaaaatt
     3721 tcaaataata tgtaaatggc actgccatga aattcgcaca gcattgtcac agaagtactg
     3781 cattatcttt aactttccat gcagaaggcc aatttatatt tttaaatgac taagcaaatg
     3841 ggcatataga tagaatagat agataagatc agatctatag ataagattag atagatagat
     3901 agatagatag atagatagat agatagatag atagatagat agatagatag attgcactga
     3961 cagttgtgta attcaaatct gtgttaaatt tggatctata aatttggatc tattatgtta
     4021 aattgttgat gttacataac tgagatcaat aaaacaatag ctattcagag atgactgttt
     4081 actattagac tgttacataa ttgttgatag ttaatgaaga ttatgtaacc ttaagtgttg
     4141 ttgtgatttc ttacttggtg agccatttaa gtcattaact tttgtgttga cttttaattt
     4201 tcagtcactt cttattacaa tcaggggtat ggaaataatt atttccaatg ttgatacaca
     4261 tgttgattta aatccctgaa atatgtcatt ggaggttgtt atacgacgag actgaaattt
     4321 taaagctatt ttggaagata tttgaggtat tttaattatt taccaaacta aactctgact
     4381 aaactactag ctccactttt atggcaacta caggcacttc ctgtttaggc agtcactgta
     4441 gacaggagca ctacacagaa tgagctgtcc ttgtgctaag tgagcttcgc tcatggcttc
     4501 cttcggcagc catgagctgc gctcatatta ttttcctcac ataaaaagca aaaaaaatct
     4561 aaaattttag gagattttgg tcacaaaaag gagacttttg caagaaaact ttttagtcaa
     4621 aaggaggttc tgtcagaagg agattttgtc aaaagatgat tctgggaaag gcgatttttg
     4681 aaaaaggaga gtttgactgt cctcttgaaa ggagtacgct ttcgttgtgt ggcttgtttt
     4741 attcaaaaga aagggtaata tgtttttcaa tatctttcat gactgagttg tacacctaca
     4801 ttgatcagca caaggtcatt gagacacttg ttgtcgtaga tccagccgaa ggccaacttc
     4861 aaagtcagtc tttgcttgta catgcacaga cataaaggta tctttctatc ctgataatat
     4921 tgcaatgaaa ttgatttcat ttaactatag gcctacgtgc ctgttgagaa agatattctg
     4981 atgagtagaa tgcttggagt ctgctagatg agttcttgga agatcttaat ggaattacat
     5041 tagtgggatc cagaagcaag ggcagataag aagaaaaaag agacgtgctt gacaaggagg
     5101 gggggggggt aataacaccc cctctctgtt cacccccccc ccaccttcat cctcctatct
     5161 tctctcnatc ttgatgtaaa ggcctctcag cgactctctc aggcttctga gtagagctgc
     5221 aatctgattg gctgttggcg cgtgagctgc gctgtgattg gccagtgcct ttgagtagcc
     5281 acgccncctg ccttgcagcc cctcaagagc tttcacactg cttgatcagg cttaatacca
     5341 cgaatcccac caagtgtaga gcacccagcc aactccgtgc gattgtggac aggtcgaggg
     5401 ggattgggcg gatgctgtga agtgggactt gcaacagcaa caaggaaaat cacaacaaca
     5461 ggacttgaaa cccaacttct tctggaaaac gagcatctct cacatactcc caggtttaaa
     5521 acaaggagct ccaggacaac agtgtctgaa tcaggtaggt gatgttggat agcatccatc
     5581 tccaacatca gcaacaggct tcatcagtaa gccacatcag caagccacat cagcagcctc
     5641 cacggctgaa tatcagttgg tccatcagct tttgagcagc ctcctagctt gtgagaaaat
     5701 tctaggactt cctggctgct gtagacaatc cttacaacat ccttcctgtt cctgtagctt
     5761 cctgttgaga tgtgaatctt gctgatgaat gtgctgatgt tgttgatgat gaagaattcc
     5821 tgatgcttgt gataattatc gatgttgttg tgtcggtgct gttgtcgata tgtctgtaat
     5881 ttgttgatta tatttttatc ttccgatgat gatgcacata tccagcttct ttcacctccc
     5941 tgagataaca tgcagaatct tctcgaaacc ttctgaatca ccttgaatat atacgggttt
     6001 ttttctgttt catttctgaa tccaatgatt tcctgattct tgtgctttat atattctcaa
     6061 atttatccga gaacgcaacc atttttcaca gactctgcat gggtgacaga agacatgttg
     6121 gaaagttcgt tccatgcact ggcagttaag ctatgttctt ttagcttaaa aagttgaccc
     6181 atttgcacaa actgagaagg gtctataaag tgaacatttt aagcagaatt cttgcaggca
     6241 aaatatccct tccaaaaagt actaggtagt aaatatttta ggcgacatta taaatcatac
     6301 tagcggtaat ccagaaatgt aacttgattt atgcttgtaa aattctacca tgcaagttag
     6361 gcctctggaa cagtccatga tgtaaaagca ggacaagatt aggatgtttt gtacctgtga
     6421 tgcttcaggt ttcctcaact agattagcct tataagcctt ttgcaggtgt ttttgctttt
     6481 gacatagacc tagacctcca aatggagctt atatgccaaa ctcgtgagca gtgggaggtg
     6541 ccaggtctct atctgtcgtt ttggagcttc tcgaatcttc acagccttgc actcttacaa
     6601 gttttcgagc tgcttaacac cacgaaacca acaaatgcaa atccactggc tccctaagct
     6661 ttgagagctc tcttatttga taggtctctt atttgagctc ttattcgagc tctcccattt
     6721 gctcctatta gagttgctca caagtcgcac aactgggctt agaggagctt caagggaaca
     6781 cccatgacag acagtgttta taaggcatct catcagcccc ttccctccaa aagattccct
     6841 ataaatatac ttacaatcga atcagcctga atcagattgg cctagcagca tttgcctgca
     6901 gctttgcctg cacctgcctg ctactgctca ctgcaggaga ggagtaaaag ttgcccatct
     6961 tccaactgca tacattcagc attttggcaa cacctacacc acatctactt ggatttttgt
     7021 gaacatattt ccattttgaa atatttcatc tgactgaact tggacttgga agtcttggac
     7081 atatcaggag ttagaaatct gcgcaggcca gcattatgca gtgagaattt ggacaccact
     7141 gacccatcag cccagctttg tgtgcttctg gaagacactc acacttgtct ggcaaaccat
     7201 ggatctattt cttttaaatt atccagttct ggactgaaat gtcacaaaga tggtaaacta
     7261 gctttctgac gaggactttg aaaaactttt atacaccatt acacctgcag tcattagctt
     7321 cagttcttag tttttgacaa tggtgagcca ttcagtttgg ctacaaactt aggagacttg
     7381 gatcactatt tgatacttct gtgtactgga acaagaattg tatccttcta ttgtgatgtc
     7441 cagttttgaa tattggaaac taacttcatg ttaccatttt caatttctaa ttctcactcg
     7501 cgcttgggat tttcgtttct ggtattctca cattgatctt tgacaagtcg tctcatatta
     7561 ccaacactgg acttcaccac gaacctttga gataaatatt tcacagaata ctcacttttt
     7621 gaaaattttg gtaacccgct gaaattttga gcggtgtgag catcatgtgg aatcagctac
     7681 atcatatttt tgtcgtctct tatatttttt taatgtctca aaattgatgt ttaaacaatt
     7741 cgagacaaat ctattctagt atgagcccag tcattcgggc ctaaagagct ctgaaaattg
     7801 agaaactttc agaaaaactg ttattttgta cggaaaaaca cacatttgac atttctgaat
     7861 cggtaatgcg cagttcccag aatgttccag aatgtacgcc attttgaatt ttgtgacggg
     7921 cagacatttt gtcgttttgg taatgctgct ggagttgatt ctcgtacagc gagcaggtta
     7981 tcattgaatg ccaaggattt ttgatggact gaattttccc ccttagtttg gattaaataa
     8041 aataggtttt ggaaaaaaat gctaaacgtt cggatgactg tggaggcgcg ccattaccca
     8101 tacgatgttc cagattacgc tggctatccc tatgacgtcc cggactatgc aggttcctat
     8161 ccatatgacg ttccagatta cgctttgcga tcgcgcctag tgagcaaggg cgaggaggtc
     8221 atcaaagagt tcatgcgctt caaggtgcgc atggagggct ccatgaacgg ccacgagttc
     8281 gagatcgagg gcgagggcga gggccgcccc tacgagggca cccagaccgc caagctgaag
     8341 gtgaccaagg gcggccccct gcccttcgcc tgggacatcc tgtcccccca gttcatgtac
     8401 ggctccaagg cgtacgtgaa gcaccccgcc gacatccccg attacaagaa gctgtccttc
     8461 cccgagggct tcaagtggga gcgcgtgatg aacttcgagg acggcggtct ggtgaccgtg
     8521 acccaggact cctccctgca ggacggcacg ctgatctaca aggtgaagat gcgcggcacc
     8581 aacttccccc ccgacggccc cgtaatgcag aagaagacca tgggctggga ggcctccacc
     8641 gagcgcctgt acccccgcga cggcgtgctg aagggcgaga tccaccaggc cctgaagctg
     8701 aaggacggcg gccactacct ggtggagttc aagaccatct acatggccaa gaagcccgtg
     8761 caactgcccg gctactacta cgtggacacc aagctggaca tcacctccca caacgaggac
     8821 tacaccatcg tggaacagta cgagcgctcc gagggccgcc accacctgtt cctggggcat
     8881 ggcaccggca gcaccggcag cggcagctcc ggcaccgcct cctccgagga caacaacatg
     8941 gccgtcatca aagagttcat gcgcttcaag gtgcgcatgg agggctccat gaacggccac
     9001 gagttcgaga tcgagggcga gggcgagggc cgcccctacg agggcaccca gaccgccaag
     9061 ctgaaggtga ccaagggcgg ccccctgccc ttcgcctggg acatcctgtc cccccagttc
     9121 atgtacggct ccaaggcgta cgtgaagcac cccgccgaca tccccgatta caagaagctg
     9181 tccttccccg agggcttcaa gtgggagcgc gtgatgaact tcgaggacgg cggtctggtg
     9241 accgtgaccc aggactcctc cctgcaggac ggcacgctga tctacaaggt gaagatgcgc
     9301 ggcaccaact tcccccccga cggccccgta atgcagaaga agaccatggg ctgggaggcc
     9361 tccaccgagc gcctgtaccc ccgcgacggc gtgctgaagg gcgagatcca ccaggccctg
     9421 aagctgaagg acggcggcca ctacctggtg gagttcaaga ccatctacat ggccaagaag
     9481 cccgtgcaac tgcccggcta ctactacgtg gacaccaagc tggacatcac ctcccacaac
     9541 gaggactaca ccatcgtgga acagtacgag cgctccgagg gccgccacca cctgttcctg
     9601 tacggcatgg acgagctgta caagaccggt taaaagaaac acttttacaa acatcagtct
     9661 gtaacatctt tccaataaaa aaaaaacatg taacttactg gtctggagtt gtttaagaga
     9721 aaattggatc tagatgcatt cgtaaaagaa acacttttac aaacatcagt ctgtaacatc
     9781 tttccaataa aaaaaaaaca tgtaacttac tggtctggag ttgtttaaga gaaaattggg
     9841 agctcgaatt cactggccgt cgttttacaa cgtcgtgact gggaaaaccc tggcgttacc
     9901 caacttaatc gccttgcagc acatccccct ttcgccagct ggcgtaatag cgaagaggcc
     9961 cgcaccgatc gcccttccca acagttgcgc agcctgaatg gcgaatggcg cctgatgcgg
    10021 tattttctcc ttacgcatct gtgcggtatt tcacaccgca tatggtgcac tctcagtaca
    10081 atctgctctg atgccgcata gttaagccag ccccgacacc cgccaacacc cgctgacgcg
    10141 ccctgacggg cttgtctgct cccggcatcc gcttacagac aagctgtgac cgtctccggg
    10201 agctgcatgt gtcagaggtt ttcaccgtca tcaccgaaac gcgcga
//
